>Addgene plasmid #143313 | TFORF1763 | addgene full sequence | sequence record 400311 | Addgene NGS Result
TTAATGTAGTCTTATGCAATACTCTTGTAGTCTTGCAACATGGTAACGATGAGTTAGCAACATGCCTTAC
AAGGAGAGAAAAAGCACCGTGCATGCCGATTGGTGGAAGTAAGGTGGTACGATCGTGCCTTATTAGGAAG
GCAACAGACGGGTCTGACATGGATTGGACGAACCACTGAATTGCCGCATTGCAGAGATATTGTATTTAAG
TGCCTAGCTCGATACATAAACGGGTCTCTCTGGTTAGACCAGATCTGAGCCTGGGAGCTCTCTGGCTAAC
TAGGGAACCCACTGCTTAAGCCTCAATAAAGCTTGCCTTGAGTGCTTCAAGTAGTGTGTGCCCGTCTGTT
GTGTGACTCTGGTAACTAGAGATCCCTCAGACCCTTTTAGTCAGTGTGGAAAATCTCTAGCAGTGGCGCC
CGAACAGGGACTTGAAAGCGAAAGGGAAACCAGAGGAGCTCTCTCGACGCAGGACTCGGCTTGCTGAAGC
GCGCACGGCAAGAGGCGAGGGGCGGCGACTGGTGAGTACGCCAAAAATTTTGACTAGCGGAGGCTAGAAG
GAGAGAGATGGGTGCGAGAGCGTCAGTATTAAGCGGGGGAGAATTAGATCGCGATGGGAAAAAATTCGGT
TAAGGCCAGGGGGAAAGAAAAAATATAAATTAAAACATATAGTATGGGCAAGCAGGGAGCTAGAACGATT
CGCAGTTAATCCTGGCCTGTTAGAAACATCAGAAGGCTGTAGACAAATACTGGGACAGCTACAACCATCC
CTTCAGACAGGATCAGAAGAACTTAGATCATTATATAATACAGTAGCAACCCTCTATTGTGTGCATCAAA
GGATAGAGATAAAAGACACCAAGGAAGCTTTAGACAAGATAGAGGAAGAGCAAAACAAAAGTAAGACCAC
CGCACAGCAAGCGGCCGCTGATCTTCAGACCTGGAGGAGGAGATATGAGGGACAATTGGAGAAGTGAATT
ATATAAATATAAAGTAGTAAAAATTGAACCATTAGGAGTAGCACCCACCAAGGCAAAGAGAAGAGTGGTG
CAGAGAGAAAAAAGAGCAGTGGGAATAGGAGCTTTGTTCCTTGGGTTCTTGGGAGCAGCAGGAAGCACTA
TGGGCGCAGCGTCAATGACGCTGACGGTACAGGCCAGACAATTATTGTCTGGTATAGTGCAGCAGCAGAA
CAATTTGCTGAGGGCTATTGAGGCGCAACAGCATCTGTTGCAACTCACAGTCTGGGGCATCAAGCAGCTC
CAGGCAAGAATCCTGGCTGTGGAAAGATACCTAAAGGATCAACAGCTCCTGGGGATTTGGGGTTGCTCTG
GAAAACTCATTTGCACCACTGCTGTGCCTTGGAATGCTAGTTGGAGTAATAAATCTCTGGAACAGATTTG
GAATCACACGACCTGGATGGAGTGGGACAGAGAAATTAACAATTACACAAGCTTAATACACTCCTTAATT
GAAGAATCGCAAAACCAGCAAGAAAAGAATGAACAAGAATTATTGGAATTAGATAAATGGGCAAGTTTGT
GGAATTGGTTTAACATAACAAATTGGCTGTGGTATATAAAATTATTCATAATGATAGTAGGAGGCTTGGT
AGGTTTAAGAATAGTTTTTGCTGTACTTTCTATAGTGAATAGAGTTAGGCAGGGATATTCACCATTATCG
TTTCAGACCCACCTCCCAACCCCGAGGGGACCCATGCATTGCATCTCAATTAGTCAGCAACCAGGTGTGG
AAAGTCCCCAGGCTCCCCAGCAGGCAGAAGTATGCAAAGCATGCGTCTCAATTAGTCAGCAACCATAGTC
CCGCCCCTAACTCCGCCCATCCCGCCCCTAACTCCGCCCAGTTCCGCCCATTCTCCGCCCCATGGCTGAC
TAATTTTTTTTATTTATGCAGAGGCCGAGGCCGCCTCGGCCTCTGAGCTATTCCAGAAGTAGTGAGGAGG
CTTTTTTGGAGGCCTAGGCTTTTGCAAAAAGCTTTCTAGAGGTACCACCGGAGCTTACCATGACCGAGTA
CAAGCCCACGGTGCGCCTCGCCACCCGCGACGACGTCCCCAGGGCCGTACGCACCCTCGCCGCCGCGTTC
GCCGACTACCCCGCCACGCGCCACACCGTCGATCCGGACCGCCACATCGAGCGGGTCACCGAGCTGCAAG
AACTCTTCCTCACGCGCGTCGGGCTCGACATCGGCAAGGTGTGGGTCGCGGACGACGGCGCCGCCGTGGC
GGTCTGGACCACGCCGGAGAGCGTCGAAGCGGGGGCGGTGTTCGCCGAGATCGGCCCGCGCATGGCCGAG
TTGAGCGGTTCCCGGCTGGCCGCGCAGCAACAGATGGAAGGCCTCCTGGCGCCGCACCGGCCCAAGGAGC
CCGCGTGGTTCCTGGCCACCGTCGGCGTCTCGCCCGACCACCAGGGCAAGGGTCTGGGCAGCGCCGTCGT
GCTCCCCGGAGTGGAGGCGGCCGAGCGCGCCGGGGTGCCCGCCTTCCTGGAGACCTCCGCGCCCCGCAAC
CTCCCCTTCTACGAGCGGCTCGGCTTCACCGTCACCGCCGACGTCGAGGTGCCCGAAGGACCGCGCACCT
GGTGCATGACCCGCAAGCCCGGTGCCAGTTAACGAATTCTAGATCTTGAGACAAATGGCAGTATTCATCC
ACAATTTTAAAAGAAAAGGGGGGATTGGGGGGTACAGTGCAGGGGAAAGAATAGTAGACATAATAGCAAC
AGACATACAAACTAAAGAATTACAAAAACAAATTACAAAAATTCAAAATTTTCGGGTTTATTACAGGGAC
AGCAGAGATCCACTTTGGCGCCGGCTCGAGGCCTGCAGGTGCAAAGATGGATAAAGTTTTAAACAGAGAG
GAATCTTTGCAGCTAATGGACCTTCTAGGTCTTGAAAGGAGTGGGAATTGGCTCCGGTGCCCGTCAGTGG
GCAGAGCGCACATCGCCCACAGTCCCCGAGAAGTTGGGGGGAGGGGTCGGCAATTGAACCGGTGCCTAGA
GAAGGTGGCGCGGGGTAAACTGGGAAAGTGATGTCGTGTACTGGCTCCGCCTTTTTCCCGAGGGTGGGGG
AGAACCGTATATAAGTGCAGTAGTCGCCGTGAACGTTCTTTTTCGCAACGGGTTTGCCGCCAGAACACAG
GTAAGTGCCGTGTGTGGTTCCCGCGGGCCTGGCCTCTTTACGGGTTATGGCCCTTGCGTGCCTTGAATTA
CTTCCACCTGGCTGCAGTACGTGATTCTTGATCCCGAGCTTCGGGTTGGAAGTGGGTGGGAGAGTTCGAG
GCCTTGCGCTTAAGGAGCCCCTTCGCCTCGTGCTTGAGTTGAGGCCTGGCCTGGGCGCTGGGGCCGCCGC
GTGCGAATCTGGTGGCACCTTCGCGCCTGTCTCGCTGCTTTCGATAAGTCTCTAGCCATTTAAAATTTTT
GATGACCTGCTGCGACGCTTTTTTTCTGGCAAGATAGTCTTGTAAATGCGGGCCAAGATCTGCACACTGG
TATTTCGGTTTTTGGGGCCGCGGGCGGCGACGGGGCCCGTGCGTCCCAGCGCACATGTTCGGCGAGGCGG
GGCCTGCGAGCGCGGCCACCGAGAATCGGACGGGGGTAGTCTCAAGCTGGCCGGCCTGCTCTGGTGCCTG
GCCTCGCGCCGCCGTGTATCGCCCCGCCCTGGGCGGCAAGGCTGGCCCGGTCGGCACCAGTTGCGTGAGC
GGAAAGATGGCCGCTTCCCGGCCCTGCTGCAGGGAGCTCAAAATGGAGGACGCGGCGCTCGGGAGAGCGG
GCGGGTGAGTCACCCACACAAAGGAAAAGGGCCTTTCCGTCCTCAGCCGTCGCTTCATGTGACTCCACGG
AGTACCGGGCGCCGTCCAGGCACCTCGATTAGTTCTCGAGCTTTTGGAGTACGTCGTCTTTAGGTTGGGG
GGAGGGGTTTTATGCGATGGAGTTTCCCCACACTGAGTGGGTGGAGACTGAAGTTAGGCCAGCTTGGCAC
TTGATGTAATTCTCCTTGGAATTTGCCCTTTTTGAGTTTGGATCTTGGTTCATTCTCAAGCCTCAGACAG
TGGTTCAAAGTTTTTTTCTTCCATTTCAGGTGTCGTGAGGCTAGCACCGCCACCATGGAGTTCACCTGGG
ATGAATGGCAGCTACTGGATTCTACACAGAAGTACCTGTACAGAGATGTGATATTGGAAAACTATCATAA
CCTGATATCAGTGGGGTATCATGGTACCAAGCCTGACTTAATCTTCAAGTTGGAACAAGGAGAAGATCCA
TGGATAATAAATGCCAAAATTTCCAGGCAGAGCTGTCCAGATGGCTGGGAAGAATGGTACCAGAACAATC
AAGATGAGCTTGAGAGTATTGAAAGAAGCTATGCTTGTAGTGTGTTGGGAAGACTTAATCTGAGCAAAAC
CCATGATTCTTCAAGACAGAGACTCTATAACACACGTGGAAAAAGTTTGACACAAAACTCAGCTCCAAGC
AGAAGTTATTTAAGAAAGAATCCTGATAAGTTTCATGGTTATGAAGAACCATATTTTCTTAAGCATCAAA
GAGCTCATAGCATAGAAAAAAACTGTGTGTGTAGTGAATGTGGGAAAGCTTTTCGTTGTAAGTCACAGCT
CATTGTACATCTCAGAATTCATACAGGAGAGAGACCTTATGAATGCAGTAAATGTGAAAGAGCCTTCAGT
GCCAAGTCAAACCTTAATGCTCATCAGAGAGTTCATACAGGAGAAAAACCCTACTCATGTAGTGAGTGCG
AGAAGGTCTTCTCTTTCAGGTCACAGCTCATTGTCCATCAGGAAATTCACACAGGAGGGAAACCCTATGG
CTGCAGTGAATGTGGGAAAGCCTACAGTTGGAAATCACAGCTTCTTTTACACCAGAGAAGTCACACAGGA
GTGAAACCGTATGAATGCAGCGAATGTGGGAAAGCCTTTAGTTTGAAGTCTCCATTCGTTGTACACCAGA
GAACTCATACAGGAGTGAAACCCCATAAATGCAGTGAATGTGGGAAAGCCTTTAGGAGTAAGTCCTATCT
CCTTGTTCACATCCGAATGCATACAGGAGAAAAACCCTATCAATGCAGTGATTGTGGGAAAGCCTTCAAT
ATGAAGACACAACTCATTGTACATCAGGGAGTTCACACAGGAAATAATCCTTATCAATGCGGTGAATGTG
GGAAAGCCTTTGGTAGGAAGGAACAGCTCACTGCACATCTGAGAGCTCATGCAGGAGAGAAGCCCTATGG
ATGCAGTGAATGTGGGAAGGCTTTCAGCAGCAAGTCATACCTTGTTATACATAGGAGAACACACACCGGA
GAGAGACCCTATGAATGTAGTTTGTGTGAGAGAGCCTTTTGTGGAAAATCACAGCTGATTATACATCAGA
GAACTCATTCAACTGAGAAGCCCTATGAATGCAATGAATGTGAAAAAGCCTACCCTAGGAAGGCATCACT
TCAGATACACCAGAAAACTCATTCGGGAGAGAAACCTTTTAAATGCAGTGAATGTGGAAAAGCCTTCACT
CAGAAGTCATCTCTCAGTGAACATCAGAGAGTTCACACCGGAGAGAAACCATGGAAATGCTCTGAATGTG
GGAAATCCTTCTGTTGGAATTCAGGGCTTCGTATACATCGGAAGACTCATAAATAGTAATGAACTAGTCC
GTAACTTGAAAGTATTTCGATTTCTTGGCTTTATATATCTTGTGGAAAGGACGATTGAATCTGCCAAGGG
TCGCTTGCACGCGTTAAGTCGACAATCAACCTCTGGATTACAAAATTTGTGAAAGATTGACTGGTATTCT
TAACTATGTTGCTCCTTTTACGCTATGTGGATACGCTGCTTTAATGCCTTTGTATCATGCTATTGCTTCC
CGTATGGCTTTCATTTTCTCCTCCTTGTATAAATCCTGGTTGCTGTCTCTTTATGAGGAGTTGTGGCCCG
TTGTCAGGCAACGTGGCGTGGTGTGCACTGTGTTTGCTGACGCAACCCCCACTGGTTGGGGCATTGCCAC
CACCTGTCAGCTCCTTTCCGGGACTTTCGCTTTCCCCCTCCCTATTGCCACGGCGGAACTCATCGCCGCC
TGCCTTGCCCGCTGCTGGACAGGGGCTCGGCTGTTGGGCACTGACAATTCCGTGGTGTTGTCGGGGAAAT
CATCGTCCTTTCCTTGGCTGCTCGCCTGTGTTGCCACCTGGATTCTGCGCGGGACGTCCTTCTGCTACGT
CCCTTCGGCCCTCAATCCAGCGGACCTTCCTTCCCGCGGCCTGCTGCCGGCTCTGCGGCCTCTTCCGCGT
CTTCGCCTTCGCCCTCAGACGAGTCGGATCTCCCTTTGGGCCGCCTCCCCGCGTCGACTTTAAGACCAAT
GACTTACAAGGCAGCTGTAGATCTTAGCCACTTTTTAAAAGAAAAGGGGGGACTGGAAGGGCTAATTCAC
TCCCAACGAAGACAAGATCTGCTTTTTGCTTGTACTGGGTCTCTCTGGTTAGACCAGATCTGAGCCTGGG
AGCTCTCTGGCTAACTAGGGAACCCACTGCTTAAGCCTCAATAAAGCTTGCCTTGAGTGCTTCAAGTAGT
GTGTGCCCGTCTGTTGTGTGACTCTGGTAACTAGAGATCCCTCAGACCCTTTTAGTCAGTGTGGAAAATC
TCTAGCAGTACGTATAGTAGTTCATGTCATCTTATTATTCAGTATTTATAACTTGCAAAGAAATGAATAT
CAGAGAGTGAGAGGAACTTGTTTATTGCAGCTTATAATGGTTACAAATAAAGCAATAGCATCACAAATTT
CACAAATAAAGCATTTTTTTCACTGCATTCTAGTTGTGGTTTGTCCAAACTCATCAATGTATCTTATCAT
GTCTGGCTCTAGCTATCCCGCCCCTAACTCCGCCCATCCCGCCCCTAACTCCGCCCAGTTCCGCCCATTC
TCCGCCCCATGGCTGACTAATTTTTTTTATTTATGCAGAGGCCGAGGCCGCCTCGGCCTCTGAGCTATTC
CAGAAGTAGTGAGGAGGCTTTTTTGGAGGCCTAGGGACGTACCCAATTCGCCCTATAGTGAGTCGTATTA
CGCGCGCTCACTGGCCGTCGTTTTACAACGTCGTGACTGGGAAAACCCTGGCGTTACCCAACTTAATCGC
CTTGCAGCACATCCCCCTTTCGCCAGCTGGCGTAATAGCGAAGAGGCCCGCACCGATCGCCCTTCCCAAC
AGTTGCGCAGCCTGAATGGCGAATGGG
[124 nt withheld, positions 7238-7361]
C
[91 nt withheld, positions 7363-7453]
A
[49 nt withheld, positions 7455-7503]
CCTTTGACGTTGGAGTCCACGTTCTTT
[37 nt withheld, positions 7531-7567]
ACCCTATCTCGGTCTATTCTTTTGATTTATAAGGGATTTTGCCGATTTCGGCCTATTGGTTAAAAAATGA
GCTGATTTAACAAAAATTTAACGCGAATTTTAACAAAATATTAACGCTTACAATTTAGGTGGCACTTTTC
GGGGAAATGTGCGCGGAACCCCTATTTGTTTATTTTTCTAAATACATTCAAATATGTATCCGCTCATGAG
ACAATAACCCTGATAAATGCTTCAATAATATTGAAAAAGGAAGAGTATGAGTATTCAACATTTCCGTGTC
GCCCTTATTCCCTTTTTTGCGGCATTTTGCCTTCCTGTTTTTGCTCACCCAGAAACGCTGGTGAAAGTAA
AAGATGCTGAAGATCAGTTGGGTGCACGAGTGGGTTACATCGAACTGGATCTCAACAGCGGTAAGATCCT
TGAGAGTTTTCGCCCCGAAGAACGTTTTCCAATGATGAGCACTTTTAAAGTTCTGCTATGTGGCGCGGTA
TTATCCCGTATTGACGCCGGGCAAGAGCAACTCGGTCGCCGCATACACTATTCTCAGAATGACTTGGTTG
AGTACTCACCAGTCACAGAAAAGCATCTTACGGATGGCATGACAGTAAGAGAATTATGCAGTGCTGCCAT
AACCATGAGTGATAACACTGCGGCCAACTTACTTCTGACAACGATCGGAGGACCGAAGGAGCTAACCGCT
TTTTTGCACAACATGGGGGATCATGTAACTCGCCTTGATCGTTGGGAACCGGAGCTGAATGAAGCCATAC
CAAACGACGAGCGTGACACCACGATGCCTGTAGCAATGGCAACAACGTTGCGCAAACTATTAACTGGCGA
ACTACTTACTCTAGCTTCCCGGCAACAATTAATAGACTGGATGGAGGCGGATAAAGTTGCAGGACCACTT
CTGCGCTCGGCCCTTCCGGCTGGCTGGTTTATTGCTGATAAATCTGGAGCCGGTGAGCGTGGGTCTCGCG
GTATCATTGCAGCACTGGGGCCAGATGGTAAGCCCTCCCGTATCGTAGTTATCTACACGACGGGGAGTCA
GGCAACTATGGATGAACGAAATAGACAGATCGCTGAGATAGGTGCCTCACTGATTAAGCATTGGTAACTG
TCAGACCAAGTTTACTCATATATACTTTAGATTGATTTAAAACTTCATTTTTAATTTAAAAGGATCTAGG
TGAAGATCCTTTTTGATAATCTCATGACCAAAATCCCTTAACGTGAGTTTTCGTTCCACTGAGCGTCAGA
CCCCGTAGAAAAGATCAAAGGATCTTCTTGAGATCCTTTTTTTCTGCGCGTAATCTGCTGCTTGCAAACA
AAAAAACCACCGCTACCAGCGGTGGTTTGTTTGCCGGATCAAGAGCTACCAACTCTTTTTCCGAAGGTAA
CTGGCTTCAGCAGAGCGCAGATACCAAATACTGTTCTTCTAGTGTAGCCGTAGTTAGGCCACCACTTCAA
GAACTCTGTAGCACCGCCTACATACCTCGCTCTGCTAATCCTGTTACCAGTGGCTGCTGCCAGTGGCGAT
AAGTCGTGTCTTACCGGGTTGGACTCAAGACGATAGTTACCGGATAAGGCGCAGCGGTCGGGCTGAACGG
GGGGTTCGTGCACACAGCCCAGCTTGGAGCGAACGACCTACACCGAACTGAGATACCTACAGCGTGAGCT
ATGAGAAAGCGCCACGCTTCCCGAAGGGAGAAAGGCGGACAGGTATCCGGTAAGCGGCAGGGTCGGAACA
GGAGAGCGCACGAGGGAGCTTCCAGGGGGAAACGCCTGGTATCTTTATAGTCCTGTCGGGTTTCGCCACC
TCTGACTTGAGCGTCGATTTTTGTGATGCTCGTCAGGGGGGCGGAGCCTATGGAAAAACGCCAGCAACGC
GGCCTTTTTACGGTTCCTGGCCTTTTGCTGGCCTTTTGCTCACATGTTCTTTCCTGCGTTATCCCCTGAT
TCTGTGGATAACCGTATTACCGCCTTTGAGTGAGCTGATACCGCTCGCCGCAGCCGAACGACCGAGCGCA
GCGAGTCAGTGAGCGAGGAAGCGGAAGAGCGCCCAATACGCAAACCGCCTCTCCCCGCGCGTTGGCCGAT
TCATTAATGCAGCTGGCACGACAGGTTTCCCGACTGGAAAGCGGGCAGTGAGCGCAACGCAATTAATGTG
AGTTAGCTCACTCATTAGGCACCCCAGGCTTTACACTTTATGCTTCCGGCTCGTATGTTGTGTGGAATTG
TGAGCGGATAACAATTTCACACAGGAAACAGCTATGACCATGATTACGCCAAGCGCGCAATTAACCCTCA
CTAAAGGGAACAAAAGCTGGAGCTGCAAGC
Features (pLannotate 1.2.2; 31 found; start..end, strand, type, name):
      5..231     +  promoter       RSV promoter: Rous sarcoma virus enhancer/promoter
    232..412     +  LTR            5' LTR (truncated): truncated 5' long terminal repeat (LTR) from HIV-1
    459..584     +  misc_feature   HIV-1 Ψ: packaging signal of human immunodeficiency virus type 1
    568..931     +  CDS            HIV-1 gag (fragment): gag protein from human immunodeficiency virus 1; gag
   1077..1310    +  misc_feature   RRE: The Rev response element (RRE) of HIV-1 allows for Rev-dependent mRNA export from the nucleus to the cytoplasm.
   1687..1713    +  CDS            Rev (fragment): human immunodeficiency virus 1 (HIV-1) Rev protein; rev; enhances nuclear export of unspliced and incompletely spliced viral mRNAs
   1720..1743    +  promoter       SV40 promoter (fragment): SV40 early promoter
   1744..1815    +  promoter       SV40 promoter (fragment): SV40 enhancer and early promoter
   1839..1974    +  rep_origin     SV40 ori: SV40 origin of replication
   2020..2616    +  CDS            PuroR (fragment): puromycin N-acetyltransferase; pac from Streptomyces; confers resistance to puromycin
   2665..2782    +  misc_feature   cPPT/CTS: central polypurine tract and central termination sequence of HIV-1
   2847..2913    +  CDS            small t antigen (fragment): SV40 (simian virus 40) small t antigen
   2920..4098    +  promoter       EF-1α promoter: strong constitutive promoter for human elongation factor EF-1α
   4112..4633    +  CDS            ZNF26 (fragment): ZNF26_HUMAN - Also known as KOX20. Experimental evidence at protein level: Swiss-Prot protein existence level 1. May be involved in transcriptional regulation. From Homo sapiens (Human).
   5669..5722    +  promoter       U6 promoter (fragment): RNA polymerase III promoter for human U6 snRNA
   5764..6352    +  misc_feature   WPRE: woodchuck hepatitis virus posttranscriptional regulatory element
   6403..6422    +  misc_feature   cPPT/CTS (fragment): central polypurine tract and central termination sequence of HIV-1
   6424..6657    +  LTR            3' LTR (ΔU3): self-inactivating 3' long terminal repeat (LTR) from HIV-1
   6735..6856    +  polyA_signal   SV40 poly(A) signal: SV40 polyadenylation signal
   6896..7031    +  rep_origin     SV40 ori: SV40 origin of replication
   7052..7070    -  promoter       T7 promoter: promoter for bacteriophage T7 RNA polymerase
   7078..7233    +  CDS            lacZα (fragment): LacZα fragment of β-galactosidase; lacZ fragment
   7238..7666    +  rep_origin     f1 ori (sequence partly withheld): f1 bacteriophage origin of replication; arrow indicates direction of (+) strand synthesis
   7719..7823    +  promoter       AmpR promoter: bla
   7824..8684    +  CDS            AmpR: β-lactamase; bla; confers resistance to ampicillin, carbenicillin, and related antibiotics
   8855..9443    +  rep_origin     ori: high-copy-number ColE1/pMB1/pBR322/pUC origin of replication
   9626..9718    +  CDS            lacI (fragment): lac repressor; lacI; The lac repressor binds to the lac operator to inhibit transcription in E. coli. This inhibition can be relieved by adding lactose or isopropyl-β-D-thiogalactopyranoside (IPTG).
   9731..9752    +  protein_bind   CAP binding site: CAP binding activates transcription in the presence of cAMP. E. coli catabolite activator protein
   9767..9797    +  promoter       lac promoter: promoter for the E. coli lac operon
   9805..9821    +  protein_bind   lac operator: The lac repressor binds to the lac operator to inhibit transcription in E. coli. This inhibition can be relieved by adding lactose or isopropyl-β-D-thiogalactopyranoside (IPTG). lac repressor encoded by lacI
   9866..9884    +  promoter       T3 promoter: promoter for bacteriophage T3 RNA polymerase
