[The description below was written by a language model from this plasmid's Addgene catalogue record and pLannotate feature annotations shown in this document.]
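Description:
TFORF1763 is a lentiviral mammalian expression plasmid built on the pLX_TRC317 backbone, carrying the human zinc-finger transcription factor gene ZNF26 (also known as KOX20) as an open reading frame of about 1.6 kb. It belongs to a barcoded transcription factor ORF collection in which each construct carries a unique 24-bp barcode, so that the overexpressed factor can be identified by sequencing in pooled screens. The barcode itself is not annotated in the feature table. The automated annotation marks only the first roughly 520 bp after the promoter as ZNF26, probably because the synthesized ORF corresponds to particular transcript isoforms rather than the reference protein used for matching.

In bacteria the plasmid is maintained by a high-copy ColE1/pUC-type origin and selected with ampicillin through β-lactamase; an f1 origin and remnants of a lac/T7/T3 cloning region are also present. The transfer cassette has a third-generation layout: an RSV promoter drives a truncated HIV-1 5' LTR, followed by the Ψ packaging signal with a gag fragment, the RRE for Rev-dependent nuclear export of the genomic RNA, and a cPPT/CTS. It ends in a self-inactivating ΔU3 3' LTR followed by an SV40 polyadenylation signal.

Within the provirus, an SV40 early promoter drives puromycin N-acetyltransferase for selecting transduced cells. The strong constitutive EF-1α promoter drives ZNF26, with a WPRE downstream to boost transcript stability and expression. The construct is intended for stable overexpression of ZNF26 in mammalian cells, individually or in pooled screens such as directed-differentiation studies. The depositor notes that the plasmid can recombine during propagation.
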