Addgene plasmid #143313: TFORF1763
Purpose: Lentiviral vector for overexpressing transcription factor ORFs with unique 24-bp barcodes. Barcodes facilitate identification of transcription factors in pooled screens.
Depositing lab: Feng Zhang. Depositing organization: Broad Institute. Publication: A transcription factor atlas of directed differentiation. Joung J, Ma S, Tay T, Geiger-Schuller KR, Kirchgatterer PC, Verdine VK, Guo B, Arias-Garcia MA, Allen WE, Singh A, Kuksenko O, Abudayyeh OO, Gootenberg JS, Fu Z, Macrae RK, Buenrostro JD, Regev A, Zhang F. Cell. 2023 Jan 5;186(1):209-229.e26. doi: 10.1016/j.cell.2022.11.026. PubMed 36608654.
Backbone
  Vector backbone: pLX_TRC317
  Backbone manufacturer: Broad Institute Genetic Perturbation Platform
  Backbone size w/o insert (bp): 8264
  Vector type: Mammalian Expression, Lentiviral
  Selectable markers: Puromycin
Growth in bacteria
  Bacterial resistance: Ampicillin, 100 μg/mL
  Growth temperature: 37°C
  Growth strain: NEB Stable
  Copy number: High Copy
Gene/Insert
  Gene/Insert name: ZNF26
  Species: H. sapiens (human)
  Insert size (bp): 1643
  Entrez Gene: ZNF26 (a.k.a. KOX20, FLJ20755)
  Promoter: EF1a
  Cloning method: Unknown
  Sequencing primers: 5′ GGGTGGAGACTGAAGTTAGGCCAG; 3′ CACATAGCGTAAAAGGAGCAACATAG
Terms and licenses: Academic/Nonprofit Terms; Industry Terms: Not Available to Industry
Depositor comments: XM_011534829,XM_005266182,XM_017019923,XM_005266183,XM_017019922,ENST00000534834 . The transcription factor ORF portion of this plasmid was synthesized by Genewiz. Please test multiple small colonies in case of plasmid recombination. To make this collection available in a timely manner, a portion of this collection was not fully sequenced by Addgene. If an Addgene verified full plasmid sequence is not available, please contact us prior to placing an order to request the full sequence.
How to cite: TFORF1763 was a gift from Feng Zhang (Addgene plasmid # 143313 ; http://n2t.net/addgene:143313 ; RRID:Addgene_143313)
