>Addgene plasmid #143313 | TFORF1763 | depositor partial sequence | sequence record 282077 | Insert
ACCGCCACCATGGAGTTCACCTGGGATGAATGGCAGCTACTGGATTCTACACAGAAGTACCTGTACAGAG
ATGTGATATTGGAAAACTATCATAACCTGATATCAGTGGGGTATCATGGTACCAAGCCTGACTTAATCTT
CAAGTTGGAACAAGGAGAAGATCCATGGATAATAAATGCCAAAATTTCCAGGCAGAGCTGTCCAGATGGC
TGGGAAGAATGGTACCAGAACAATCAAGATGAGCTTGAGAGTATTGAAAGAAGCTATGCTTGTAGTGTGT
TGGGAAGACTTAATCTGAGCAAAACCCATGATTCTTCAAGACAGAGACTCTATAACACACGTGGAAAAAG
TTTGACACAAAACTCAGCTCCAAGCAGAAGTTATTTAAGAAAGAATCCTGATAAGTTTCATGGTTATGAA
GAACCATATTTTCTTAAGCATCAAAGAGCTCATAGCATAGAAAAAAACTGTGTGTGTAGTGAATGTGGGA
AAGCTTTTCGTTGTAAGTCACAGCTCATTGTACATCTCAGAATTCATACAGGAGAGAGACCTTATGAATG
CAGTAAATGTGAAAGAGCCTTCAGTGCCAAGTCAAACCTTAATGCTCATCAGAGAGTTCATACAGGAGAA
AAACCCTACTCATGTAGTGAGTGCGAGAAGGTCTTCTCTTTCAGGTCACAGCTCATTGTCCATCAGGAAA
TTCACACAGGAGGGAAACCCTATGGCTGCAGTGAATGTGGGAAAGCCTACAGTTGGAAATCACAGCTTCT
TTTACACCAGAGAAGTCACACAGGAGTGAAACCGTATGAATGCAGCGAATGTGGGAAAGCCTTTAGTTTG
AAGTCTCCATTCGTTGTACACCAGAGAACTCATACAGGAGTGAAACCCCATAAATGCAGTGAATGTGGGA
AAGCCTTTAGGAGTAAGTCCTATCTCCTTGTTCACATCCGAATGCATACAGGAGAAAAACCCTATCAATG
CAGTGATTGTGGGAAAGCCTTCAATATGAAGACACAACTCATTGTACATCAGGGAGTTCACACAGGAAAT
AATCCTTATCAATGCGGTGAATGTGGGAAAGCCTTTGGTAGGAAGGAACAGCTCACTGCACATCTGAGAG
CTCATGCAGGAGAGAAGCCCTATGGATGCAGTGAATGTGGGAAGGCTTTCAGCAGCAAGTCATACCTTGT
TATACATAGGAGAACACACACCGGAGAGAGACCCTATGAATGTAGTTTGTGTGAGAGAGCCTTTTGTGGA
AAATCACAGCTGATTATACATCAGAGAACTCATTCAACTGAGAAGCCCTATGAATGCAATGAATGTGAAA
AAGCCTACCCTAGGAAGGCATCACTTCAGATACACCAGAAAACTCATTCGGGAGAGAAACCTTTTAAATG
CAGTGAATGTGGAAAAGCCTTCACTCAGAAGTCATCTCTCAGTGAACATCAGAGAGTTCACACCGGAGAG
AAACCATGGAAATGCTCTGAATGTGGGAAATCCTTCTGTTGGAATTCAGGGCTTCGTATACATCGGAAGA
CTCATAAATAGTAATGAACTAGTCCGTAACTTGAAAGTATTTCGATTTCTTGGCTTTATATATCTTGTGG
AAAGGACGATTGAATCTGCCAAGGGTCGCTTGC
