>Addgene plasmid #143313 | TFORF1763 | depositor partial sequence | sequence record 282078 | Barcode
TTGAATCTGCCAAGGGTCGCTTGC
